>Addgene plasmid #71233 | Reb_221 aka PAS628 | addgene partial sequence | sequence record 135560 | T7 5'-TAATACGACTCACTATAGGG-3'
AATGGCGACTACTACTTCTACTGCTGATGTAGGCAACACAACTGACATCGTAAATAGCCAAATTACTGAT
TCAGTAACACAAACTAACACAATGGTTCTTGGTTCTACTCCAGCACAAATCATGACAAATTTAATGCAAA
TGAGCGCACAAGCTAATGCTTTAGCAATGCAAAATGCTGTTGTTGGTCAAAAACAAACAAATATGCTATC
AGATGCAGCAACCACTCAAGGCTTATCTATTATGTATACGCTTTCAGCTGCTTCAGATGCGCAAGCAGTC
AGTACTGTTGACAATTCAACTGACATGGCTGGACTGATTGATGCGCTTGGCGTTGATAAAGCATAAGTAT
TAAAAATAGATTATTTATAAAACACCGTAAGATAAAATCTTACGATTTAAAACCCAGACAAAGTAAGGAA
TAAAAAATGAGTAATGTAAATTCACAAATTACAGATTCAGTAACACAAACAAACACTAAAATATTAGGTG
AAATGCCTGCGTTTACCACTGGAAGCTTAATGCAAATGGCAACACAAGCTGCTGGCTTATCTATACAAAA
CTCTGTAACCAATCAGCAACAATCTAATATGCTTCATCAGGCATCAACCACTCAAGGTATGAGTATTCTA
TATTCTGTTGACACGGCAGCTAATGCTCAAGCCATTGGTTCAGTGAACCGTTCTAATGACACAAGCCGTT
TAACTGATGCCCTTGCTGTTATTAAAGCCGCTAAAAATGGTTAATGCTTATTTCGATATGCTAAAATAAT
GCCAATCAGATAAATTGGCTAAATTAAAGTATGATAAGCGAAATAAAATCATTTAAAGTAGATAAAAATC
ATCAGA
