>Addgene plasmid #71233 | Reb_221 aka PAS628 | addgene partial sequence | sequence record 135561 | T7term 5'-GCTAGTTATTGCTCAGCGG-3'
AGCAGCCGGATCTCAGTGGTGGTGGTGGTGGTGCTCGAGTTAGCCTCGTGGAAAGTTTTTCACTAAGTTT
TGTGTCATCTCATTAAATTTACTGAGATTAGCCACTTCAGCATCTCGATTACTGCTAATGGATTTCATGA
TTCCTTCCCATATTTTAATTTGAGGTTCGTTGTCGATTGCGGCAGCTTCAGCCATTTTTTGCATAGCAAG
TGCTAGCACCGTATTTGATGTTGTTTCAAAGCCAGAATGCATAGCCAGTTCATTTTGCACAGCGCTAGCG
GCAGCCATTGAAACAATATCATAAGCACCTTGAGAGGCGACATTATTTTTAGGATCCATCATCCGTTGAT
TGATATCTTCTGAGAAATGTTCTATATCCGCCATTTACAAGATTATCCCATCATTTTCATAATACGTTCA
CAGGCAACAGAAGTGACGGCTTGACCGATTTGATTTAACTGTTGAGAGCTTGATTGAGCATTTTGAATAG
CTAAATTAGCGGTTGAAGCAACGCCTTGATACAGCACACCCATTGCTTGAGCTGGTGCCATACCTATAAC
ATTCATCATATTTGAAGTGACAGAATCGGTCACTTGTGGATTCACATAAAGATTGGGTGTTATTGCATTA
TCTGCCATAGTTTGAAGCTCTAGTTAAAATGGATTGATATCAAAAAGCAAAATAAAAAAATAAAATAAGG
AAAACGATAGCGTTGGGTCAGGAAGTAATACGTTATGCGTTGAGGAGAAACTCAATAATACAAATCAACG
TATACTTCCTAACCCCAGCTTTCTTCCCCCACGAGAACAATTAACCGTCTCTGATGATTTTTATCTACTT
TAAATGATTTTATTTCGCTTATCATACTTTAATTTAGCCAATTTATCTGATTGGCATTATTTTAGCATAT
CGAAATAAGCATTAACCATTTTTAGCGGCTTTAATAACAGCAAGGGCATCAGTTAAACGGCTTGTGTCAT
TAGAACGGTTCACTGAACCAATGGCTTGAGCAT
