>Addgene plasmid #71233 | Reb_221 aka PAS628 | depositor partial sequence | sequence record 146040 | Reb insert
CCATTAGAGGGTGACTGGGATCTGGGGCGCTCTCCATTAGGGGACTCCGGCAGTAGGACGCAGCCCAGTA
GTAGGTTGAGGCCGTTGAGCACCGCCGCCGCAAGGAATGGTGCATGCAAGGAGATGGCGCCCAACAGTCC
CCCGGCCACGGGGCCTGCCACCATACCCACGCCGAAACAAGCGCTCATGAGCCCGAAGTGGCGAGCCCGA
TCTTCCCCATCGGTGATGTCGGCGATATAGGCGCCAGCAACCGCACCTGTGGCGCCGGTGATGCCGGCCA
CGATGCGTCCGGCGTAGAGGATCGAGATCTCGATCCCGCGAAATTAATACGACTCACTATAGGGGAATTG
TGAGCGGATAACAATTCCCCTCTAGAGAATCAGTACACACTTTAAATTAATTCAAAACAAGGAGCTCAAA
ATGGCGACTACTACTTCTACTGCTGATGTAGGCAACACAACTGACATCGTAAATAGCCAAATTACTGATT
CAGTAACACAAACTAACACAATGGTTCTTGGTTCTACTCCAGCACAAATCATGACAAATTTAATGCAAAT
GAGCGCACAAGCTAATGCTTTAGCAATGCAAAATGCTGTTGTTGGTCAAAAACAAACAAATATGCTATCA
GATGCAGCAACCACTCAAGGCTTATCTATTATGTATACGCTTTCAGCTGCTTCAGATGGTCAAGCAGTCA
GTACTGTTGACAATTCAACTGACATGGCTGGACTGATTGATGCGCTTGGCGTTGATAAAGCATAAGTATT
AAAAATAGATTATTTATAAAACACCGTAAGATAAAATCTTACGATTTAAAACCCAGACAAAGTAAGGAAT
AAAAAATGAGTAATGTAAATTCACAAATTACAGATTCAGTAACACAAACAAACACTAAAATATTAGGTGA
AATGCCTGCGTTTACCACTGGAAGCTTAATGCAAATGGCAACACAAGCTGCTGGCTTATCTATACAAAAC
TCTGTAACCAATCAGCAACAATCTAATATGCTTCATCAGGCATCAACCACTCAAGGTATGAGTATTCTAT
ATTCTGTTGACACGGCAGCTAATGCTCAAGCCATTGGTTCAGTGAACCGTTCTAATGACACAAGCCGTTT
AACTGATGCCCTTGCTGTTATTAAAGCCGCTAAAAATGGTTAATGCTTATTTCGATATGCTAAAATAATG
CCAATCAGATAAATTGGCTAAATTAAAGTATGATAAGCGAAATAAAATCATTTAAAGTAGATAAAAATCA
TCAGAGACGGTTAATTGTTCTCGTGGGGGAAGAAAGCTGGGGTTAGGAAGTATACGTTGATTTGTATTAT
TGAGTTTCTCCTCAACGCATAACGTATTACTTCCTGACCCAACGCTATCGTTTTCCTTATTTTATTTTTT
TATTTTGCTTTTTGATATCAATCCATTTTAACTAGAGCTTCAAACTATGGCAGATAATGCAATAACACCC
AATCTTTATGTGAATCCACAAGTGACCGATTCTGTCACTTCAAATATGATGAATGTTATAGGTATGGCAC
CAGCTCAAGCAATGGGTGTGCTGTATCAAGGCGTTGCTTCAACCGCTAATTTAGCTATTCAAAATGCTCA
ATCAAGCTCTCAACAGTTAAATCAAATCGGTCAAGCCGTCACTTCTGTTGCCTGTGAACGTATTATGAAA
ATGATGGGATAATCTTGTAAATGGCGGATATAGAACATTTCTCAGAAGATATCAATCAACGGATGATGGA
TCCTAAAAATAATGTCGCCTCTCAAGGTGCTTATGATATTGTTTCAATGGCTGCCGCTAGCGCTGTGCAA
AATGAACTGGCTATGCATTCTGGCTTTGAAACAACATCAAATACGGTGCTAGCACTTGCTATGCAAAAAA
TGGCTGAAGCTGCCGCAATCGACAACGAACCTCAAATTAAAATATGGGAAGGAATCATGAAATCCATTAG
CAGTAATCGAGATGCTGAAGTGGCTAATCTCAGTAAATTTAATGAGATGACACAAAACTTAGTGAAAAAC
TTTCCACGAGGCTAACTCGAGCACCACCACCACCACCACTGAGATCCGGCTGCTAACAAAGCCCGAAAGG
AAGCTGAGTTGGCTGCTGCCACCGCTGAGCAATAACTAGCATAACCCCTTGGGGCCTCTAAACGGGTCTT
GAGGGGTTTTTTGCTGAAAGGAGGAACTATATCCGGATTGGCGAATGGG
[124 nt withheld, positions 2220-2343]
C
[91 nt withheld, positions 2345-2435]
A
[49 nt withheld, positions 2437-2485]
CCTTTGACGTTGGAGTCCACGTTCTTT
[37 nt withheld, positions 2513-2549]
ACCCTATCTCGGTCTATTCTTTTGATTTATAAGGGATTTTGCCGATTTCGGCCTATTGGTTAAAAAATGA
GCTGATTTAACAAAAATTTAACGCGAATTTTAAACAAAATATTAACGCTTACAATTTAGGTGGCACTTTT
CGGGGAAAATGTGCGCGGAACCCCTATTTGTTTATTTTTTTCTAAAATACATTCAAAATATGTATCCGCT
CATGAATTAATTTCTTAGAAAAAACTCATCGAGCAATCAAAATGAAAACTGCAATTTTATTCATATCAGG
ATTATCAATACCCATATTTTTTGAAAAAAGCCGTTTCTGTAATGAAGGAGAAAACTCACCGAGGCAGTTC
CATAGGATGGGCAGATCCTGGTATCGGTCTGGCGATTCCCGACTCGTCCAACATCAATACAACTATTAAT
TTCCCCCTCGTCAAAATAAAGGGTATCAGTGAAAATCACCATGAGTGACGACTGAATCCGGTGAAAATGG
CAAAAGTTTTATGCATTTCTTTTTCCAGACTTGGTCACCAGGCCCGGCACATA
