[The description below was written by a language model from this plasmid's Addgene catalogue record.]
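Description:
Reb_221 (also called PAS628) is a bacterial expression plasmid built on the pETM11 backbone and carrying the Reb locus, the gene cluster that encodes R bodies (refractile bodies). It is selected with kanamycin, is listed as high copy, and is maintained in a standard cloning strain. The roughly 1.75 kb insert was placed between XbaI and NheI sites, and the record does not say whether these sites survive cloning. No tag or fusion partner is attached to the insert. The promoter is not explicitly stated, but the sequencing primers listed (T7 forward and T7 terminator) are consistent with the T7-driven expression cassette typical of pET-family vectors, in which transcription depends on a host supplying T7 RNA polymerase.

The plasmid is a variant of a parental construct, Reb_1, and differs from it by a mutation in RebA. The purpose field describes this as RebA(G90A), whereas the mutation field lists both G53A and G90A. The record does not explain this difference, so it is unclear whether G53A is already present in the parent or is an additional change. R bodies are protein ribbons that switch between a coiled and an extended state. The associated publication treats them as a tunable protein piston able to rupture membranes and release encapsulated cargo, so this construct probably serves to produce R bodies with altered RebA and test how the substitution affects their behaviour. The depositor notes some discrepancies between the quality-control sequence and the referenced GenBank entry, which are reported not to affect plasmid function.
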