Addgene plasmid #71233: Reb_221 aka PAS628
Purpose: Reb_1 with RebA(G90A)
Depositing lab: Pamela Silver. Depositing organization: Harvard Medical School. Publication: A Tunable Protein Piston That Breaks Membranes to Release Encapsulated Cargo. Polka JK, Silver PA. ACS Synth Biol. 2016 Feb 3. 10.1021/acssynbio.5b00237 PubMed 26814170.
Backbone
  Vector backbone: pETM11
  Vector type: Bacterial Expression
Growth in bacteria
  Bacterial resistance: Kanamycin, 50 μg/mL
  Growth temperature: 37°C
  Growth strain: DH5alpha
  Copy number: High Copy
Gene/Insert
  Gene/Insert name: Reb locus (alt names: R body; Refractile bodies)
  Insert size (bp): 1750
  Mutation: RebA(G53A, G90A)
  GenBank ID: NC_005915.1
  Tag / fusion protein: none
  Cloning method: Restriction Enzyme; 5′ cloning site XbaI (unknown if destroyed); 3′ cloning site NheI (unknown if destroyed)
  Sequencing primers: 5′ T7; 3′ T7term
Terms and licenses: Academic/Nonprofit Terms; Industry Terms: Not Available to Industry
Depositor comments: Please note that there are some discrepancies between Addgene's quality control sequences and the listed Genbank sequence [NC_005915.1]. The depositor noted that these discrepancies do NOT affect plasmid function.
How to cite: Reb_221 aka PAS628 was a gift from Pamela Silver (Addgene plasmid # 71233 ; http://n2t.net/addgene:71233 ; RRID:Addgene_71233)
